Addgene plasmid #29340: pcDNA3.1/GS-DJ1-R98Q-V5
Depositing lab: Mark Cookson. Depositing organization: National Institute on Aging (NIA). Publication: L166P mutant DJ-1, causative for recessive Parkinson's disease, is degraded through the ubiquitin-proteasome system. Miller DW, Ahmad R, Hague S, Baptista MJ, Canet-Aviles R, McLendon C, Carter DM, Zhu PP, Stadler J, Chandran J, Klinefelter GR, Blackstone C, Cookson MR. J Biol Chem. 2003 Sep 19. 278(38):36588-95. 10.1074/jbc.M304272200 PubMed 12851414.
Backbone
  Vector backbone: pcDNA3.1/GS
  Backbone manufacturer: Invitrogen
  Backbone size w/o insert (bp): 4000
  Vector type: Mammalian Expression
  Selectable markers: Neomycin (select with G418)
Growth in bacteria
  Bacterial resistance: Bleocin (Zeocin), 50 μg/mL
  Growth temperature: 37°C
  Growth strain: DH5alpha
  Copy number: High Copy
Gene/Insert
  Gene/Insert name: DJ1
  Species: H. sapiens (human)
  Mutation: Arg98Gln
  GenBank ID: AF021819
  Entrez Gene: PARK7 (a.k.a. DJ-1, DJ1, GATD2, HEL-S-67p)
  Tag / fusion protein: V5 (C terminal on insert); His6 (C terminal on insert)
  Cloning method: Restriction Enzyme
  Sequencing primers: 5′ CMV-F; 3′ BGH-Rev
Terms and licenses: Academic/Nonprofit Terms; Industry Terms: Not Available to Industry
How to cite: pcDNA3.1/GS-DJ1-R98Q-V5 was a gift from Mark Cookson (Addgene plasmid # 29340 ; http://n2t.net/addgene:29340 ; RRID:Addgene_29340)
