[The description below was written by a language model from this plasmid's Addgene catalogue record.]
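Description:
pcDNA3.1/GS-DJ1-R98Q-V5 is a mammalian expression plasmid built on the commercial pcDNA3.1/GS backbone (listed as roughly 4 kb without insert). It carries the human DJ-1 coding sequence (PARK7), a gene linked to recessive Parkinson's disease. The insert bears an arginine-to-glutamine substitution at residue 98 and is fused at its C terminus to a V5 epitope followed by a six-histidine tag. The protein can therefore be detected with anti-V5 antibodies and distinguished from endogenous DJ-1, or captured by metal-affinity methods. The record does not name the promoter or terminator outright. However, the listed sequencing primers (a CMV forward and a BGH reverse primer) imply that the insert sits between a CMV immediate-early promoter and a bovine growth hormone polyadenylation signal, the usual arrangement in pcDNA3.1-type vectors.

The plasmid is maintained at high copy in E. coli under Zeocin (bleomycin-family) selection. The catalogue entry lists neomycin/G418 as the mammalian selectable marker. This does not obviously match the bacterial Zeocin resistance, since in vectors of this family a single Zeocin marker often serves both hosts. The mammalian marker should therefore be checked against the sequence before attempting stable selection. No feature table is provided, so the origin of replication and other backbone elements cannot be confirmed from the record.

The associated publication examined the stability and proteasomal degradation of DJ-1 mutants, centred on the pathogenic L166P variant. This R98Q construct most plausibly serves in transfected mammalian cells for comparing the expression, stability or localisation of DJ-1 variants, although the record does not state its specific role.
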