>Addgene plasmid #29340 | pcDNA3.1/GS-DJ1-R98Q-V5 | addgene partial sequence | sequence record 34734 | 29340 with BGH-rev
TCATGGTGATGGTGATGATGACCGGTACGCGTAGAATCGAGACCGAGGAGAGGGTTAGGGATAGGCTTAC
CTTCGAATGGGTGACCTCGAAGCTCGCCCTTGTCTTTAAGAACAAGTGGAGCCTTCACTTGAGCCGCCAC
CTCCTTGCCATTCAGGGCTTCAACAATTGCAAGCGCAAACTCGAAGCTGGTCCCAGGCCCCCGGCTTGTA
AGAATCAGGCCGTCTTTTTCCACACGATTCTCAGAGTAGGTGTAATGACCTCCATTCATCATTTTGTCTT
TAGCAAGAGGGTGTGTTGTAACTTTACTTCCAAAACCTATTTCATGAGCCAACAGAGCAGTAGGACCTGC
ACAGATGGCGGCTATCAGGCCCTTCTGGTTTTCCTGCTCCTTCAGTATCTCCTTCACAGCAGCAGACTCA
GATAAATTCTGTGCGCCCAGATTACCTCCTGGTAGAACCACCACATCATATGGTCCCTCTTTTTTTGCAT
CTTCAAGGCTGGCATCAGGACAAATGACCACATCACGGCTACACTGTACTGGGTCTTTTCCAGCCAGGCC
TGCAACGGTGACCTTAATCCCAGCTCGCCTCATGACATCTACAGGGATGACCGTCTCCATTTCCTCTGCT
CCTTTAGCCAGGATGACCAGAGCTCTTTTGGAAGCCATGGTGAAGGGCGAGCTTAACTAGCCAGCTTGGG
TCTCCCTATAGTGAGTCGTATTAATTTCGATAAGCCAGTAAGCAGTGGGTTCTCTAGTTAGCCAGAGAGC
TCTGCTTATATAGACCTCCCACCGTACACGCCTACCGCCCATTTGCGTCAATGG
